>Addgene plasmid #72171 | Sema6d.5-Fc-His | depositor full sequence | sequence record 131357 | Full Sequence
GTCGAGGTCTCGACGGTATCGATTGACATTGATTATTGACTAGCTAGTTATTAATAGTAATCAATTACGG
GGTCATTAGTTCATAGCCCATATATGGAGTTCCGCGTTACATAACTTACGGTAAATGGCCCGCCTGGCTG
ACCGCCCAACGACCCCCGCCCATTGACGTCAATAATGACGTATGTTCCCATAGTAACGCCAATAGGGACT
TTCCATTGACGTCAATGGGTGGAGTATTTACGGTAAACTGCCCACTTGGCAGTACATCAAGTGTATCATA
TGCCAAGTCCGCCCCCTATTGACGTCAATGACGGTAAATGGCCCGCCTGGCATTATGCCCAGTACATGAC
CTTACGGGACTTTCCTACTTGGCAGTACATCTACGTATTAGTCATCGCTATTACCATGGTGATGCGGTTT
TGGCAGTACACCAATGGGCGTGGATAGCGGTTTGACTCACGGGGATTTCCAAGTCTCCACCCCATTGACG
TCAATGGGAGTTTGTTTTGGCACCAAAATCAACGGGACTTTCCAAAATGTCGTAATAACCCCGCCCCGTT
GACGCAAATGGGCGGTAGGCGTGTACGGTGGGAGGTCTATATAAGCAGAGCTCGTTTAGTGAACCGTCAG
ATCGCCTGGAGACGCCATCCACGCTGTTTTGACCTCCATAGAAGACACCGGGACCGATCCAGCCTCCGCG
GCCGGGAACGGTGCATTGGAACGCGGATTCCCCGTGCCAAGAGTGACGTAAGTACCGCCTATAGACTCTA
TAGGCACACCCCTTTGGCTCTTATGCATGCTATACTGTTTTTGGCTTGGGGCCTATACACCCCCGCTTCC
ATATGCTATAGGTGATGGTATAGCTTAGCCTATAGGTGTGGGTTATTGACCATTATTGACCACTCCCCTA
TTGGTGACGATACTTTCCATTACTAATCCATAACATGGCTCTTTGCCACAACTATCTCTATTGGCTATAT
GCCAATACTCTGTCCTTCAGAGACTGACACGGACTCTGTATTTTTACAGGATGGGGTCCCATTTATTATT
TACAAATTCACATATACAACAACGCCGTCCCCCGTGCCCGCAGTTTTTATTAAACATAGCGTGGGATCTC
CACGCGAATCTCGGGTACGTGTTCCGGACATGGGCTCTTCTCCGGTAGCGGCGGAGCTTCCACATCCGAG
CCCTGGTCCCATGCCTCCAGCGGCTCATGGTCGCTCGGCAGCTCCTTGCTCCTAACAGTGGAGGCCAGAC
TTAGGCACAGCACAATGCCCACCACCACCAGTGTGCCGCACAAGGCCGTGGCGGTAGGGTATGTGTCTGA
AAATGAGCTCGGAGATTGGGCTCGCACCGCTGACGCAGATGGAAGACTTAAGGCAGCGGCAGAAGAAGAT
GCAGGCAGCTGAGTTGTTGTATTCTGATAAGAGTCAGAGGTAACTCCCGTTGCGGTGCTGTTAACGGTGG
AGGGCAGTGTAGTCTGAGCAGTACTCGTTGCTGCCGCGCGCGCCACCAGACATAATAGCTGACAGACTAA
CAGACTGTTCCTTTCCATGGGTCTTTTCTGCAGAAGCTTGAATTCTCGAGGATCCGCGGCCGCGCCACCA
TGGGGTTCCTTCTGCTTTGGTTCTGCGTGCTGTTCCTTCTGGTCTCCAGGTTACGGGCGGTCAGCTTCCC
AGAAGACGATGAGCCCCTCAACACGGTTGACTATCACTATTCAAGGCAATATCCGGTTTTTAGAGGACGC
CCTTCAGGCAACGAATCGCAGCACAGGCTGGACTTTCAGCTGATGTTGAAAATTCGAGACACACTTTATA
TTGCTGGCAGGGATCAAGTCTATACAGTGAACTTAAATGAAATCCCCCAAACAGAGGTGATACCAAGCAA
GAAGCTGACGTGGAGGTCCAGACAGCAGGATCGAGAAAATTGTGCTATGAAAGGCAAGCATAAAGATGAA
TGCCACAACTTCATCAAAGTCTTTGTCCCAAGAAATGATGAGATGGTTTTTGTCTGTGGTACCAATGCTT
TCAACCCGATGTGCAGATACTATAGGTTGAGAACGTTAGAGTATGATGGGGAAGAAATTAGTGGCCTGGC
ACGATGCCCGTTTGATGCCCGACAAACCAATGTCGCCCTCTTTGCTGATGGAAAACTCTATTCTGCCACA
GTGGCTGATTTCCTGGCCAGTGATGCTGTCATTTACAGAAGCATGGGAGATGGATCTGCCCTTCGCACAA
TAAAATACGATTCCAAGTGGATCAAAGAACCACACTTCCTTCATGCCATAGAATATGGAAACTATGTCTA
TTTCTTCTTCAGAGAAATCGCCGTGGAACATAATAACTTAGGCAAGGCTGTGTATTCCCGCGTGGCTCGC
ATTTGTAAAAACGACATGGGTGGCTCACAGCGGGTCCTGGAGAAACACTGGACTTCCTTCCTTAAGGCTC
GGCTGAACTGCTCCGTTCCTGGAGATTCCTTTTTCTACTTCGACGTCCTGCAGTCTATAACAGACATAAT
CCAAATCAATGGCATCCCCACTGTGGTTGGGGTCTTCACCACACAGCTCAACAGCATTCCTGGTTCTGCA
GTCTGTGCCTTTAGCATGGACGACATTGAGAAAGTGTTCAAAGGGCGGTTCAAAGAGCAGAAAACCCCAG
ACTCTGTTTGGACAGCAGTTCCCGAAGACAAAGTACCAAAACCAAGGCCTGGCTGTTGTGCCAAACACGG
CCTCGCAGAAGCTTACAAGACCTCCATCGACTTTCCAGATGACACCCTGGCTTTCATCAAGTCCCACCCG
CTGATGGACTCTGCCGTCCCACCCATTGCCGATGAGCCCTGGTTCACAAAGACACGGGTCAGGTACAGGT
TGACAGCCATCGAAGTGGACCGTTCAGCAGGGCCATACCAAAACTACACAGTCATCTTTGTTGGCTCTGA
AGCTGGCGTGGTACTTAAAGTTTTGGCAAAGACCAGTCCTTTCTCTCTGAATGACAGTGTATTACTCGAA
GAGATTGAAGCTTATAACCCAGCCAAGTGCAGCGCCGAGAGTGAGGAGGACAGAAAGGTGGTCTCATTAC
AGCTGGACAAGGATCACCATGCTTTATACGTGGCCTTCTCTAGCTGCGTGGTCCGCATCCCCCTCAGCCG
CTGTGAGCGCTACGGATCGTGTAAAAAGTCTTGCATTGCATCACGTGACCCGTACTGTGGTTGGTTAAGC
CAGGGAGTTTGTGAGAGAGTGACCCTAGGGATGCTGCTGTTAACCGAAGACTTCTTTGCTTTCCATAACC
ACAGCCCTGGAGGATATGAGCAGGACACGGAGTACGGCAACACAGCCCACCTAGGGGACTGCCACGAAAG
TTTGCCTCCTTCAACTACACCAGATTACAAAATATTTGGCGGTCCAACATCTGGTGTACGGTGGGAAGTC
CAGTCTGGAGAATCCAATCAGATGGTCACTAGTGACAAAACTCACACATGCCCACCGTGCCCAGCACCTG
AACTCCTGGGGGGACCGTCAGTCTTCCTCTTCCCCCCAAAACCCAAGGACACCCTCATGATCTCCCGGAC
CCCTGAGGTCACATGCGTGGTGGTGGACGTGAGCCACGAAGACCCTGAGGTCAAGTTCAACTGGTACGTG
GACGGCGTGGAGGTGCATAATGCCAAGACAAAGCCGCGGGAGGAGCAGTACAACAGCACGTACCGTGTGG
TCAGCGTCCTCACCGTCCTGCACCAGGACTGGCTGAATGGCAAGGAGTACAAGTGCAAGGTCTCCAACAA
AGCCCTCCCAGCCCCCATCGAGAAAACCATCTCCAAAGCCAAAGGGCAGCCCCGAGAACCACAGGTGTAT
ACCCTGCCCCCATCCCGGGATGAGCTGACCAAGAACCAGGTCAGCCTGACCTGCCTGGTCAAAGGCTTCT
ATCCCAGCGACATCGCCGTGGAGTGGGAGAGCAATGGGCAGCCGGAGAACAACTACAAGACCACGCCTCC
CGTGCTGGACTCCGACGGCTCCTTCTTCCTCTACAGCAAGCTCACCGTGGACAAGAGCAGGTGGCAGCAG
GGGAACGTCTTCTCATGCTCCGTGATGCATGAGGCTCTGCACAACCACTACACGCAGAAGAGCCTCTCCC
TGTCTCCGGGTAAAGGCGGCCATCATCACCATCACCATTAATCTAGAGATCTTATTAAAGCAGAACTTGT
TTATTGCAGCTTATAATGGTTACAAATAAAGCAATAGCATCACAAATTTCACAAATAAAGCATTTTTTTC
ACTGCATTCTAGTTGTGGTTTGTCCAAACTCATCAATGTATCTTATCATGTCTGGTCGACTCTAGCTAGA
CTCTTCCGCTTCCTCGCTCACTGACTCGCTGCGCTCGGTCGTTCGGCTGCGGCGAGCGGTATCAGCTCAC
TCAAAGGCGGTAATACGGTTATCCACAGAATCAGGGGATAACGCAGGAAAGAACATGTGAGCAAAAGGCC
AGCAAAAGGCCAGGAACCGTAAAAAGGCCGCGTTGCTGGCGTTTTTCCATAGGCTCCGCCCCCCTGACGA
GCATCACAAAAATCGACGCTCAAGTCAGAGGTGGCGAAACCCGACAGGACTATAAAGATACCAGGCGTTT
CCCCCTGGAAGCTCCCTCGTGCGCTCTCCTGTTCCGACCCTGCCGCTTACCGGATACCTGTCCGCCTTTC
TCCCTTCGGGAAGCGTGGCGCTTTCTCATAGCTCACGCTGTAGGTATCTCAGTTCGGTGTAGGTCGTTCG
CTCCAAGCTGGGCTGTGTGCACGAACCCCCCGTTCAGCCCGACCGCTGCGCCTTATCCGGTAACTATCGT
CTTGAGTCCAACCCGGTAAGACACGACTTATCGCCACTGGCAGCAGCCACTGGTAACAGGATTAGCAGAG
CGAGGTATGTAGGCGGTGCTACAGAGTTCTTGAAGTGGTGGCCTAACTACGGCTACACTAGAAGAACAGT
ATTTGGTATCTGCGCTCTGCTGAAGCCAGTTACCTTCGGAAAAAGAGTTGGTAGCTCTTGATCCGGCAAA
CAAACCACCGCTGGTAGCGGTGGTTTTTTTGTTTGCAAGCAGCAGATTACGCGCAGAAAAAAAGGATCTC
AAGAAGATCCTTTGATCTTTTCTACGGGGTCTGACGCTCAGTGGAACGAAAACTCACGTTAAGGGATTTT
GGTCATGAGATTATCAAAAAGGATCTTCACCTAGATCCTTTTAAATTAAAAATGAAGTTTTAAATCAATC
TAAAGTATATATGAGTAAACTTGGTCTGACAGTTACCAATGCTTAATCAGTGAGGCACCTATCTCAGCGA
TCTGTCTATTTCGTTCATCCATAGTTGCCTGACTCCCCGTCGTGTAGATAACTACGATACGGGAGGGCTT
ACCATCTGGCCCCAGTGCTGCAATGATACCGCGAGACCCACGCTCACCGGCTCCAGATTTATCAGCAATA
AACCAGCCAGCCGGAAGGGCCGAGCGCAGAAGTGGTCCTGCAACTTTATCCGCCTCCATCCAGTCTATTA
ATTGTTGCCGGGAAGCTAGAGTAAGTAGTTCGCCAGTTAATAGTTTGCGCAACGTTGTTGCCATTGCTAC
AGGCATCGTGGTGTCACGCTCGTCGTTTGGTATGGCTTCATTCAGCTCCGGTTCCCAACGATCAAGGCGA
GTTACATGATCCCCCATGTTGTGCAAAAAAGCGGTTAGCTCCTTCGGTCCTCCGATCGTTGTCAGAAGTA
AGTTGGCCGCAGTGTTATCACTCATGGTTATGGCAGCACTGCATAATTCTCTTACTGTCATGCCATCCGT
AAGATGCTTTTCTGTGACTGGTGAGTACTCAACCAAGTCATTCTGAGAATAGTGTATGCGGCGACCGAGT
TGCTCTTGCCCGGCGTCAATACGGGATAATACCGCGCCACATAGCAGAACTTTAAAAGTGCTCATCATTG
GAAAACGTTCTTCGGGGCGAAAACTCTCAAGGATCTTACCGCTGTTGAGATCCAGTTCGATGTAACCCAC
TCGTGCACCCAACTGATCTTCAGCATCTTTTACTTTCACCAGCGTTTCTGGGTGAGCAAAAACAGGAAGG
CAAAATGCCGCAAAAAAGGGAATAAGGGCGACACGGAAATGTTGAATACTCATACTCTTCCTTTTTCAAT
ATTATTGAAGCATTTATCAGGGTTATTGTCTCATGAGCGGATACATATTTGAATGTATTTAGAAAAATAA
ACAAATAGGGGTTCCGCGCACATTTCCCCGAAAAGTGCCACCTGACGTCTAAGAAACCATTATTATCATG
ACATTAACCTATAAAAATAGGCGTATCACGAGGCCCTTTCGTCTCGCGCGTTTCGGTGATGACGGTGAAA
ACCTCTGACACATGCAGCTCCCGGAGGAATGTGTGTCAGTTAGGGTGTGGAAAGTCCCCAGGCTCCCCAG
GCAGGCAGAAGTATGCAAAGCATGCATCTCAATTAGTCAGCAACCAGGTGTGGAAAGTCCCCAGGCTCCC
CAGCAGGCAGAAGTATGCAAAGCATGCATCTCAATTAGTCAGCAACCATAGTCCCGCCCCTAACTCCGCC
CATCCCGCCCCTAACTCCGCCCAGTTCCGCCCATTCTCCGCCCCATGGCTGACTAATTTTTTTTATTTAT
GCAGAGGCCGAGGCCGCCTCTGCCTCTGAGCTATTCCAGAAGTAGTGAGGAGGCTTTTTTGGAGGCCTAG
GCTTTTGCAAAAAGCTCCCGGGAGCTTGTATATCCATTTTCGTCCCGGAGACGGTCACAGCTTGTCTGTA
AGCGGATGCCGGGAGCAGACAAGCCCGTCAGGGCGCGTCAGCGGGTGTTGGCGGGTGTCGGGGCTGGCTT
AACTATGCGGCATCAGAGCAGATTGTACTGAGAGTGCACCATATGCGGTGTGAAATACCGCACAGATGCG
TAAGGAGAAAATACCGCATCAGGAAATTGTAAGCGTTAATATTTTGTTAAAATTCGCGTTAAATTTTTGT
TAAATCAGCTCATTTTTTAACCAATAGGCCGAAATCGGCAAAATCCCTTATAAATCAAAAGAATAGACCG
AGATAGGGT
[37 nt withheld, positions 7080-7116]
AAAGAACGTGGACTCCAACGTCAAAGG
[49 nt withheld, positions 7144-7192]
T
[91 nt withheld, positions 7194-7284]
G
[124 nt withheld, positions 7286-7409]
CCATTCGCCATTCAGGCTGCGCAACTGTTGGGAAGGGCGATCGGTGCGGGCCTCTTCGCTATTACGCCAG
CTGGCGAAAGGGGGATGTGCTGCAAGGCGATTAAGTTGGGTAACGCCAGGGTTTTCCCAGTCACGACGTT
GTAAAACGACGGCCAGTGAATT
Features (pLannotate 1.2.2; 14 found; start..end, strand, type, name):
     25..408     +  enhancer       CMV enhancer: human cytomegalovirus immediate early enhancer
    410..609     +  promoter       CMV promoter: human cytomegalovirus (CMV) immediate early promoter
    748..1573    +  intron         CMV intron A: human cytomegalovirus intron A (Chapman et al., 1991)
   1610..3481    +  CDS            Sema6d (fragment): SEM6D_MOUSE - Also known as Kiaa1479. Experimental evidence at protein level: Swiss-Prot protein existence level 1. Shows growth cone collapsing activity on dorsal root ganglion (DRG) neurons in vitro. May be a stop signal for the DRG neurons in their target areas, and possibly also for other neurons. May also be involved in the maintenance and remodeling of neuronal connections (By similarity). From Mus musculus (Mouse).
   3464..4144    +  CDS            IGHG1 (fragment): IGHG1_HUMAN - Experimental evidence at protein level: Swiss-Prot protein existence level 1. Constant region of immunoglobulin heavy chains. Immunoglobulins, also known as antibodies, are membrane-bound or secreted glycoproteins produced by B lymphocytes. In the recognition phase of humoral immunity, the membrane-bound immunoglobulins serve as receptors which, upon binding of a specific antigen, trigger the clonal expansion and differentiation of B lymphocytes into immunoglobulins- secreting plasma cells. Secreted immunoglobulins mediate the effector phase of humoral immunity, which results in
   4194..4315    +  polyA_signal   SV40 poly(A) signal: SV40 polyadenylation signal
   4524..5112    -  rep_origin     ori: high-copy-number ColE1/pMB1/pBR322/pUC origin of replication
   5283..6143    -  CDS            AmpR: β-lactamase; bla; confers resistance to ampicillin, carbenicillin, and related antibiotics
   6144..6248    -  promoter       AmpR promoter: bla
   6343..6378    +  CDS            rop (fragment): Rop protein, which maintains plasmids at low copy number; rop
   6401..6731    +  promoter       SV40 promoter: SV40 enhancer and early promoter
   6854..6953    +  misc_feature   bom (fragment): basis of mobility region from pBR322
   6981..7409    -  rep_origin     f1 ori (sequence partly withheld): f1 bacteriophage origin of replication; arrow indicates direction of (+) strand synthesis
   7413..7570    -  CDS            lacZα (fragment): LacZα fragment of β-galactosidase; lacZ fragment
