[The description below was written by a language model from this plasmid's Addgene catalogue record and pLannotate feature annotations shown in this document.]
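Description:
Sema6d.5-Fc-His is a 7.6 kb mammalian expression plasmid built on the pCMVi-SV40ori backbone, designed to produce a soluble, tagged form of the mouse semaphorin 6D ectodomain. In bacteria it is maintained at high copy through a ColE1/pUC-type origin and selected with ampicillin via the β-lactamase gene. The annotation also picks up backbone remnants with no evident role in the construct: an f1 phage origin and short fragments of rop, bom and lacZα.

The expression cassette is driven by the human cytomegalovirus immediate early enhancer and promoter followed by CMV intron A, an arrangement commonly used to boost transcript processing and expression levels in transfected mammalian cells. Downstream, the extracellular region of Sema6D isoform 5 (about 1.85 kb, cloned between retained NotI and SpeI sites) is fused in frame at its C terminus to the Fc region of human IgG1 and a 6X histidine tag supplied by the backbone, with an SV40 polyadenylation signal terminating the transcript. The histidine tag is stated in the catalogue entry but is not separately annotated in the feature table. A separate SV40 enhancer/early promoter region is annotated; this region normally contains the SV40 origin, and the backbone name suggests it is there to allow episomal amplification in cells expressing large T antigen.

Removing the transmembrane and cytoplasmic portions should allow the fusion to be secreted, while the Fc moiety generally dimerises the protein and, together with the His tag, supports capture, detection or purification. The plasmid comes from an extracellular biochemical screen for binding interactions among cell-surface recognition proteins involved in neuronal subtype recognition in the retina.
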