Addgene plasmid #72171: Sema6d.5-Fc-His
Purpose: Expresses the extracellular region of the Sema6D, isoform 5 protein, C-terminally fused to the Fc region of human IgG1 + 6X histidine tag.
Depositing lab: Woj Wojtowicz. Depositing organization: University of California, Berkeley. Publication: An extracellular biochemical screen reveals that FLRTs and Unc5s mediate neuronal subtype recognition in the retina. Visser JJ, Cheng Y, Perry SC, Chastain AB, Parsa B, Masri SS, Ray TA, Kay JN, Wojtowicz WM. Elife. 2015 Dec 3;4. pii: e08149. doi: 10.7554/eLife.08149. PubMed 26633812.
Backbone
  Vector backbone: pCMVi-SV40ori
  Vector type: Mammalian Expression
Growth in bacteria
  Bacterial resistance: Ampicillin, 100 μg/mL
  Growth temperature: 37°C
  Growth strain: DH5alpha
  Copy number: High Copy
Gene/Insert
  Gene/Insert name: Sema6d.5 (alt names: Semaphorin 6D, isoform 5; NCBI gene ID 214968; Reference sequence NM_199239.3)
  Species: M. musculus (mouse)
  Insert size (bp): 1848
  Entrez Gene: Sema6d (a.k.a. 1110067B02Rik, AA409156, D330011G23, mKIAA1479)
  Promoter: CMV
  Tag / fusion protein: Fc-His (C terminal on backbone)
  Cloning method: Restriction Enzyme; 5′ cloning site NotI (not destroyed); 3′ cloning site SpeI (not destroyed)
  Sequencing primers: 5′ GTCAGAGGTAACTCCCGTTGC; 3′ ATCATGAGGGTGTCCTTG
Terms and licenses: Academic/Nonprofit Terms; Industry Terms: Not Available to Industry
How to cite: Sema6d.5-Fc-His was a gift from Woj Wojtowicz (Addgene plasmid # 72171 ; http://n2t.net/addgene:72171 ; RRID:Addgene_72171)
