>Addgene plasmid #72171 | Sema6d.5-Fc-His | addgene partial sequence | sequence record 137117 | pMRB101-F 5'-aagatgcaggcagctgagtt-3'
ACGGTGGAGGGCAGTGTAGTCTGAGCAGTACTCGTTGCTGCCGCGCGCGCCACCAGACATAATAGCTGAC
AGACTAACAGACTGTTCCTTTCCATGGGTCTTTTCTGCAGAAGCTTGAATTCTCGAGGATCCGCGGCCGC
GCCACCATGGGGTTCCTTCTGCTTTGGTTCTGCGTGCTGTTCCTTCTGGTCTCCAGGTTACGGGCGGTCA
GCTTCCCAGAAGACGATGAGCCCCTCAACACGGTTGACTATCACTATTCAAGGCAATATCCGGTTTTTAG
AGGACGCCCTTCAGGCAACGAATCGCAGCACAGGCTGGACTTTCAGCTGATGTTGAAAATTCGAGACACA
CTTTATATTGCTGGCAGGGATCAAGTCTATACAGTGAACTTAAATGAAATCCCCCAAACAGAGGTGATAC
CAAGCAAGAAGCTGACGTGGAGGTCCAGACAGCAGGATCGAGAAAATTGTGCTATGAAAGGCAAGCATAA
AGATGAATGCCACAACTTCATCAAAGTCTTTGTCCCAAGAAATGATGAGATGGTTTTTGTCTGTGGTACC
AATGCTTTCAACCCGATGTGCAGATACTATAGGTTGAGAACGTTAGAGTATGATGGGGAAGAAATTAGTG
GCCTGGCACGATGCCCGTTTGATGCCCGACAAACCAATGTCGCCCTCTTTGCTGATGGAAAACTCTATTC
TGCCACAGTGGCTGATTTCCTGGCCAGTGATGCTGTCATTTACAGAAGCATGGGAGATGGATCTGCCCTT
CGCACAATAAAATACGATTCCAAGTGGATCAA
