>Addgene plasmid #72171 | Sema6d.5-Fc-His | addgene partial sequence | sequence record 137118 | SV40pA-R 5'-GAAATTTGTGATGCTATTGC-3'
ATAAGATCTCTAGATTAATGGTGATGGTGATGATGGCCGCCTTTACCCGGAGACAGGGAGAGGCTCTTCT
GCGTGTAGTGGTTGTGCAGAGCCTCATGCATCACGGAGCATGAGAAGACGTTCCCCTGCTGCCACCTGCT
CTTGTCCACGGTGAGCTTGCTGTAGAGGAAGAAGGAGCCGTCGGAGTCCAGCACGGGAGGCGTGGTCTTG
TAGTTGTTCTCCGGCTGCCCATTGCTCTCCCACTCCACGGCGATGTCGCTGGGATAGAAGCCTTTGACCA
GGCAGGTCAGGCTGACCTGGTTCTTGGTCAGCTCATCCCGGGATGGGGGCAGGGTATACACCTGTGGTTC
TCGGGGCTGCCCTTTGGCTTTGGAGATGGTTTTCTCGATGGGGGCTGGGAGGGCTTTGTTGGAGACCTTG
CACTTGTACTCCTTGCCATTCAGCCAGTCCTGGTGCAGGACGGTGAGGACGCTGACCACACGGTACGTGC
TGTTGTACTGCTCCTCCCGCGGCTTTGTCTTGGCATTATGCACCTCCACGCCGTCCACGTACCAGTTGAA
CTTGACCTCAGGGTCTTCGTGGCTCACGTCCACCACCACGCATGTGACCTCAGGGGTCCGGGAGATCATG
AGGGTGTCCTTGGGTTTTGGGGGGAAGAGGAAGACTGACGGTCCCCCCAGGAGTTCAGGTGCTGGGCACG
GTGGGCATGTGTGAGTTTTGTCACTAGTGACCATCTGATTGGATTCTCCAGACTGGACTTCCCACCGTAC
ACCAGATGTTGGACCGCCAAATATTTTGTAATCTGGTGTAGTTGAAGGAGGCAAACTTTC
